>Addgene plasmid #85111 | pF710-pETDuet-1-Hs-delta19-ETFalpha-noHis wt | addgene full sequence | sequence record 165864 | Addgene Assembled Sequence
GGGGAATTGTGAGCGGATAACAATTCCCCTCTAGAAATAATTTTGTTTAACTTTAAGAAGGAGATATACC
ATGGGCAGCAGCCATCACCATCATCACCACAGCCAGGATCCGAATTCGAGCTCGGCGCGCCTGCAGGTCG
ACAAGCTTGCGGCCGCATAATGCTTAAGTCGAACAGAAAGTAATCGTATTGTACACGGCCGCATAATCGA
AATTAATACGACTCACTATAGGGGAATTGTGAGCGGATAACAATTCCCCATCTTAGTATATTAGTTAAGT
ATAAGAAGGAGATATACATATGCAGAGTACCCTGGTAATAGCTGAGCATGCAAATGATTCCCTAGCACCC
ATTACTTTAAATACCATTACTGCAGCCACACGCCTTGGAGGTGAAGTGTCCTGCTTAGTAGCTGGAACCA
AATGTGACAAGGTGGCACAAGATCTCTGTAAAGTAGCAGGCATAGCAAAAGTTCTGGTGGCTCAGCATGA
TGTGTACAAAGGCCTACTTCCAGAGGAACTGACACCATTGATTTTGGCAACTCAGAAGCAGTTCAATTAC
ACACACATCTGTGCTGGAGCATCTGCCTTCGGAAAGAACCTTTTGCCCAGAGTAGCAGCCAAACTTGAGG
TTGCCCCGATTTCTGACATCATTGCAATCAAGTCACCTGACACATTTGTGAGAACTATTTATGCAGGAAA
TGCTCTATGTACAGTGAAGTGTGATGAGAAAGTGAAAGTGTTTTCTGTCCGTGGAACATCCTTTGATGCT
GCAGCAACAAGTGGCGGTAGTGCCAGTTCAGAAAAGGCATCAAGTACTTCACCAGTGGAAATATCAGAGT
GGCTTGACCAGAAATTAACAAAAAGTGATCGACCAGAGCTAACAGGTGCCAAAGTGGTGGTATCTGGTGG
TCGAGGCTTGAAGAGTGGAGAGAACTTTAAGTTGTTATATGACTTGGCAGATCAACTACATGCTGCAGTT
GGTGCTTCCCGTGCTGCTGTTGATGCTGGCTTTGTTCCCAATGACATGCAAGTTGGACAGACGGGAAAAA
TAGTAGCACCAGAACTTTATATTGCTGTTGGAATATCTGGAGCCATCCAACATTTAGCTGGGATGAAAGA
CAGCAAGACAATTGTGGCAATTAATAAAGACCCAGAAGCTCCAATTTTCCAAGTGGCAGATTATGGAATA
GTTGCAGATTTATTTAAGGTAGTTCCTGAAATGACTGAGATATTGAAGAAAAAATGACTCGAGTCTGGTA
AAGAAACCGCTGCTGCGAAATTTGAACGCCAGCACATGGACTCGTCTACTAGCGCAGCTTAATTAACCTA
GGCTGCTGCCACCGCTGAGCAATAACTAGCATAACCCCTTGGGGCCTCTAAACGGGTCTTGAGGGGTTTT
TTGCTGAAAGGAGGAACTATATCCGGATTGGCGAATGGG
[124 nt withheld, positions 1440-1563]
C
[91 nt withheld, positions 1565-1655]
A
[49 nt withheld, positions 1657-1705]
CCTTTGACGTTGGAGTCCACGTTCTTT
[37 nt withheld, positions 1733-1769]
ACCCTATCTCGGTCTATTCTTTTGATTTATAAGGGATTTTGCCGATTTCGGCCTATTGGTTAAAAAATGA
GCTGATTTAACAAAAATTTAACGCGAATTTTAACAAAATATTAACGTTTACAATTTCTGGCGGCACGATG
GCATGAGATTATCAAAAAGGATCTTCACCTAGATCCTTTTAAATTAAAAATGAAGTTTTAAATCAATCTA
AAGTATATATGAGTAAACTTGGTCTGACAGTTACCAATGCTTAATCAGTGAGGCACCTATCTCAGCGATC
TGTCTATTTCGTTCATCCATAGTTGCCTGACTCCCCGTCGTGTAGATAACTACGATACGGGAGGGCTTAC
CATCTGGCCCCAGTGCTGCAATGATACCGCGAGACCCACGCTCACCGGCTCCAGATTTATCAGCAATAAA
CCAGCCAGCCGGAAGGGCCGAGCGCAGAAGTGGTCCTGCAACTTTATCCGCCTCCATCCAGTCTATTAAT
TGTTGCCGGGAAGCTAGAGTAAGTAGTTCGCCAGTTAATAGTTTGCGCAACGTTGTTGCCATTGCTACAG
GCATCGTGGTGTCACGCTCGTCGTTTGGTATGGCTTCATTCAGCTCCGGTTCCCAACGATCAAGGCGAGT
TACATGATCCCCCATGTTGTGCAAAAAAGCGGTTAGCTCCTTCGGTCCTCCGATCGTTGTCAGAAGTAAG
TTGGCCGCAGTGTTATCACTCATGGTTATGGCAGCACTGCATAATTCTCTTACTGTCATGCCATCCGTAA
GATGCTTTTCTGTGACTGGTGAGTACTCAACCAAGTCATTCTGAGAATAGTGTATGCGGCGACCGAGTTG
CTCTTGCCCGGCGTCAATACGGGATAATACCGCGCCACATAGCAGAACTTTAAAAGTGCTCATCATTGGA
AAACGTTCTTCGGGGCGAAAACTCTCAAGGATCTTACCGCTGTTGAGATCCAGTTCGATGTAACCCACTC
GTGCACCCAACTGATCTTCAGCATCTTTTACTTTCACCAGCGTTTCTGGGTGAGCAAAAACAGGAAGGCA
AAATGCCGCAAAAAAGGGAATAAGGGCGACACGGAAATGTTGAATACTCATACTCTTCCTTTTTCAATCA
TGATTGAAGCATTTATCAGGGTTATTGTCTCATGAGCGGATACATATTTGAATGTATTTAGAAAAATAAA
CAAATAGGTCATGACCAAAATCCCTTAACGTGAGTTTTCGTTCCACTGAGCGTCAGACCCCGTAGAAAAG
ATCAAAGGATCTTCTTGAGATCCTTTTTTTCTGCGCGTAATCTGCTGCTTGCAAACAAAAAAACCACCGC
TACCAGCGGTGGTTTGTTTGCCGGATCAAGAGCTACCAACTCTTTTTCCGAAGGTAACTGGCTTCAGCAG
AGCGCAGATACCAAATACTGTCCTTCTAGTGTAGCCGTAGTTAGGCCACCACTTCAAGAACTCTGTAGCA
CCGCCTACATACCTCGCTCTGCTAATCCTGTTACCAGTGGCTGCTGCCAGTGGCGATAAGTCGTGTCTTA
CCGGGTTGGACTCAAGACGATAGTTACCGGATAAGGCGCAGCGGTCGGGCTGAACGGGGGGTTCGTGCAC
ACAGCCCAGCTTGGAGCGAACGACCTACACCGAACTGAGATACCTACAGCGTGAGCTATGAGAAAGCGCC
ACGCTTCCCGAAGGGAGAAAGGCGGACAGGTATCCGGTAAGCGGCAGGGTCGGAACAGGAGAGCGCACGA
GGGAGCTTCCAGGGGGAAACGCCTGGTATCTTTATAGTCCTGTCGGGTTTCGCCACCTCTGACTTGAGCG
TCGATTTTTGTGATGCTCGTCAGGGGGGCGGAGCCTATGGAAAAACGCCAGCAACGCGGCCTTTTTACGG
TTCCTGGCCTTTTGCTGGCCTTTTGCTCACATGTTCTTTCCTGCGTTATCCCCTGATTCTGTGGATAACC
GTATTACCGCCTTTGAGTGAGCTGATACCGCTCGCCGCAGCCGAACGACCGAGCGCAGCGAGTCAGTGAG
CGAGGAAGCGGAAGAGCGCCTGATGCGGTATTTTCTCCTTACGCATCTGTGCGGTATTTCACACCGCATA
TATGGTGCACTCTCAGTACAATCTGCTCTGATGCCGCATAGTTAAGCCAGTATACACTCCGCTATCGCTA
CGTGACTGGGTCATGGCTGCGCCCCGACACCCGCCAACACCCGCTGACGCGCCCTGACGGGCTTGTCTGC
TCCCGGCATCCGCTTACAGACAAGCTGTGACCGTCTCCGGGAGCTGCATGTGTCAGAGGTTTTCACCGTC
ATCACCGAAACGCGCGAGGCAGCTGCGGTAAAGCTCATCAGCGTGGTCGTGAAGCGATTCACAGATGTCT
GCCTGTTCATCCGCGTCCAGCTCGTTGAGTTTCTCCAGAAGCGTTAATGTCTGGCTTCTGATAAAGCGGG
CCATGTTAAGGGCGGTTTTTTCCTGTTTGGTCACTGATGCCTCCGTGTAAGGGGGATTTCTGTTCATGGG
GGTAATGATACCGATGAAACGAGAGAGGATGCTCACGATACGGGTTACTGATGATGAACATGCCCGGTTA
CTGGAACGTTGTGAGGGTAAACAACTGGCGGTATGGATGCGGCGGGACCAGAGAAAAATCACTCAGGGTC
AATGCCAGCGCTTCGTTAATACAGATGTAGGTGTTCCACAGGGTAGCCAGCAGCATCCTGCGATGCAGAT
CCGGAACATAATGGTGCAGGGCGCTGACTTCCGCGTTTCCAGACTTTACGAAACACGGAAACCGAAGACC
ATTCATGTTGTTGCTCAGGTCGCAGACGTTTTGCAGCAGCAGTCGCTTCACGTTCGCTCGCGTATCGGTG
ATTCATTCTGCTAACCAGTAAGGCAACCCCGCCAGCCTAGCCGGGTCCTCAACGACAGGAGCACGATCAT
GCTAGTCATGCCCCGCGCCCACCGGAAGGAGCTGACTGGGTTGAAGGCTCTCAAGGGCATCGGTCGAGAT
CCCGGTGCCTAATGAGTGAGCTAACTTACATTAATTGCGTTGCGCTCACTGCCCGCTTTCCAGTCGGGAA
ACCTGTCGTGCCAGCTGCATTAATGAATCGGCCAACGCGCGGGGAGAGGCGGTTTGCGTATTGGGCGCCA
GGGTGGTTTTTCTTTTCACCAGTGAGACGGGCAACAGCTGATTGCCCTTCACCGCCTGGCCCTGAGAGAG
TTGCAGCAAGCGGTCCACGCTGGTTTGCCCCAGCAGGCGAAAATCCTGTTTGATGGTGGTTAACGGCGGG
ATATAACATGAGCTGTCTTCGGTATCGTCGTATCCCACTACCGAGATGTCCGCACCAACGCGCAGCCCGG
ACTCGGTAATGGCGCGCATTGCGCCCAGCGCCATCTGATCGTTGGCAACCAGCATCGCAGTGGGAACGAT
GCCCTCATTCAGCATTTGCATGGTTTGTTGAAAACCGGACATGGCACTCCAGTCGCCTTCCCGTTCCGCT
ATCGGCTGAATTTGATTGCGAGTGAGATATTTATGCCAGCCAGCCAGACGCAGACGCGCCGAGACAGAAC
TTAATGGGCCCGCTAACAGCGCGATTTGCTGGTGACCCAATGCGACCAGATGCTCCACGCCCAGTCGCGT
ACCGTCTTCATGGGAGAAAATAATACTGTTGATGGGTGTCTGGTCAGAGACATCAAGAAATAACGCCGGA
ACATTAGTGCAGGCAGCTTCCACAGCAATGGCATCCTGGTCATCCAGCGGATAGTTAATGATCAGCCCAC
TGACGCGTTGCGCGAGAAGATTGTGCACCGCCGCTTTACAGGCTTCGACGCCGCTTCGTTCTACCATCGA
CACCACCACGCTGGCACCCAGTTGATCGGCGCGAGATTTAATCGCCGCGACAATTTGCGACGGCGCGTGC
AGGGCCAGACTGGAGGTGGCAACGCCAATCAGCAACGACTGTTTGCCCGCCAGTTGTTGTGCCACGCGGT
TGGGAATGTAATTCAGCTCCGCCATCGCCGCTTCCACTTTTTCCCGCGTTTTCGCAGAAACGTGGCTGGC
CTGGTTCACCACGCGGGAAACGGTCTGATAAGAGACACCGGCATACTCTGCGACATCGTATAACGTTACT
GGTTTCACATTCACCACCCTGAATTGACTCTCTTCCGGGCGCTATCATGCCATACCGCGAAAGGTTTTGC
GCCATTCGATGGTGTCCGGGATCTCGACGCTCTCCCTTATGCGACTCCTGCATTAGGAAGCAGCCCAGTA
GTAGGTTGAGGCCGTTGAGCACCGCCGCCGCAAGGAATGGTGCATGCAAGGAGATGGCGCCCAACAGTCC
CCCGGCCACGGGGCCTGCCACCATACCCACGCCGAAACAAGCGCTCATGAGCCCGAAGTGGCGAGCCCGA
TCTTCCCCATCGGTGATGTCGGCGATATAGGCGCCAGCAACCGCACCTGTGGCGCCGGTGATGCCGGCCA
CGATGCGTCCGGCGTAGAGGATCGAGATCGATCTCGATCCCGCGAAATTAATACGACTCACTATA
Features (pLannotate 1.2.2; 21 found; start..end, strand, type, name):
      3..27      +  protein_bind   lac operator: The lac repressor binds to the lac operator to inhibit transcription in E. coli. This inhibition can be relieved by adding lactose or isopropyl-β-D-thiogalactopyranoside (IPTG). lac repressor encoded by lacI
     42..64      +  RBS            RBS: efficient ribosome binding site from bacteriophage T7 gene 10 (Olins and Rangwala, 1989)
    214..232     +  promoter       T7 promoter: promoter for bacteriophage T7 RNA polymerase
    233..257     +  protein_bind   lac operator: The lac repressor binds to the lac operator to inhibit transcription in E. coli. This inhibition can be relieved by adding lactose or isopropyl-β-D-thiogalactopyranoside (IPTG). lac repressor encoded by lacI
    303..1244    +  CDS            ETFA (fragment): ETFA_HUMAN - Experimental evidence at protein level: Swiss-Prot protein existence level 1. Heterodimeric electron transfer flavoprotein that accepts electrons from several mitochondrial dehydrogenases, including acyl-CoA dehydrogenases, glutaryl-CoA and sarcosine dehydrogenase (PubMed:27499296, PubMed:15159392, PubMed:15975918, PubMed:9334218, PubMed:10356313). It transfers the electrons to the main mitochondrial respiratory chain via ETF-ubiquinone oxidoreductase (ETF dehydrogenase) (PubMed:9334218). Required for normal mitochondrial fatty acid oxidation and normal amino acid metabolism (PubM
   1260..1301    +  CDS            S-Tag (fragment): affinity and epitope tag derived from pancreatic ribonuclease A
   1331..1348    +  CDS            SET1 (fragment): solubility-enhancement tag derived from T7 phage gene 10B
   1356..1403    +  terminator     T7 terminator: transcription terminator for bacteriophage T7 RNA polymerase
   1440..1895    +  rep_origin     f1 ori (sequence partly withheld): f1 bacteriophage origin of replication; arrow indicates direction of (+) strand synthesis
   2010..2870    -  CDS            AmpR: β-lactamase; bla; confers resistance to ampicillin, carbenicillin, and related antibiotics
   2871..2963    -  promoter       AmpR promoter: bla
   3044..3632    +  rep_origin     ori: high-copy-number ColE1/pMB1/pBR322/pUC origin of replication
   3818..3960    -  misc_feature   bom: basis of mobility region from pBR322
   4062..4253    -  CDS            rop: Rop protein, which maintains plasmids at low copy number; rop
   4270..4650    +  CDS            YPB1_ECOLX: Protein predicted: Swiss-Prot protein existence level 4. From Escherichia coli.
   4712..4776    -  CDS            TcR (fragment): tetracycline efflux protein; tet; confers resistance to tetracycline
   4791..4812    -  protein_bind   CAP binding site: CAP binding activates transcription in the presence of cAMP. E. coli catabolite activator protein
   4825..5907    -  CDS            lacI: lac repressor; lacI; The lac repressor binds to the lac operator to inhibit transcription in E. coli. This inhibition can be relieved by adding lactose or isopropyl-β-D-thiogalactopyranoside (IPTG).
   5908..5985    -  promoter       lacI promoter: lacI
   5993..6272    -  CDS            TcR (fragment): tetracycline efflux protein; tet; confers resistance to tetracycline
   6298..2       +  promoter       T7 promoter (across the origin): promoter for bacteriophage T7 RNA polymerase
