[The description below was written by a language model from this plasmid's Addgene catalogue record and pLannotate feature annotations shown in this document.]
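Description:
pF710-pETDuet-1-Hs-delta19-ETFalpha-noHis wt is a bacterial expression plasmid built on pETDuet-1, a vector with two T7lac expression cassettes designed for co-expressing two proteins in E. coli. It carries a ColE1/pBR322-type origin together with the rop gene and the bom region, consistent with the low copy number recorded, plus an f1 origin. Selection is by ampicillin through the β-lactamase gene. A lacI gene with its own promoter supplies lac repressor, which binds the lac operators placed just downstream of each T7 promoter, so that transcription is held off until induced with IPTG in a host that provides T7 RNA polymerase. Short annotated tetracycline-resistance fragments are backbone remnants rather than a functional marker.

The insert is wild-type human ETFA, the alpha subunit of the mitochondrial electron transfer flavoprotein. It is truncated by the first 19 residues (delta19) to give the mature form, about 945 bp. It was cloned between the NdeI and XhoI sites, which places it in the second cassette, downstream of the second T7 promoter and lac operator and upstream of the T7 terminator. The first cassette, with its T7 promoter, operator and gene 10 ribosome binding site, has no coding sequence annotated in it and appears to be empty. An S-tag fragment is annotated after the insert, but the depositor describes the protein as untagged, so the ETFA reading frame presumably ends before it.

The construct is intended for producing tag-free recombinant mature ETFalpha. The associated study concerns lysine methylation of the ETF beta subunit by the methyltransferase METTL20.
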