Addgene plasmid #85111: pF710-pETDuet-1-Hs-delta19-ETFalpha-noHis wt
Purpose: expression of recombinant human mature (delta19) ETFalpha wt without tag
Depositing lab: Pal Falnes. Depositing organization: University of Oslo. Publication: Human METTL20 is a mitochondrial lysine methyltransferase that targets the beta subunit of electron transfer flavoprotein (ETFbeta) and modulates its activity. Malecki J, Ho AY, Moen A, Dahl HA, Falnes PO. J Biol Chem. 2015 Jan 2;290(1):423-34. doi: 10.1074/jbc.M114.614115. Epub 2014 Nov 21. PubMed 25416781.
Backbone
  Vector backbone: pETDuet-1
  Vector type: Bacterial Expression
Growth in bacteria
  Bacterial resistance: Ampicillin, 100 μg/mL
  Growth temperature: 37°C
  Growth strain: DH5alpha
  Copy number: Low Copy
Gene/Insert
  Gene/Insert name: human mature (delta19) ETFalpha
  Species: H. sapiens (human)
  Insert size (bp): 945
  Entrez Gene: ETFA (a.k.a. EMA, GA2, MADD)
  Promoter: T7
  Cloning method: Restriction Enzyme; 5′ cloning site NdeI (not destroyed); 3′ cloning site XhoI (not destroyed)
  Sequencing primers: 5′ TTGTACACGGCCGCATAATC; 3′ TAGAGGCCCCAAGGGGTTATGCTAG
Terms and licenses: Academic/Nonprofit Terms; Industry Terms: Not Available to Industry
Depositor comments: Homo sapiens wt ETF alpha, delta 19, cloned into NdeI-XhoI sites of pETDuet-1, without tag
How to cite: pF710-pETDuet-1-Hs-delta19-ETFalpha-noHis wt was a gift from Pal Falnes (Addgene plasmid # 85111 ; http://n2t.net/addgene:85111 ; RRID:Addgene_85111)
