>Addgene plasmid #85111 | pF710-pETDuet-1-Hs-delta19-ETFalpha-noHis wt | addgene partial sequence | sequence record 165861 | DuetDOWN-1 5'-TTGTACACGGCCGCATAATC-3'
GGGGAATTGTGAGCGGATAACAATTCCCCATCTTAGTATATTAGTTAAGTATAAGAAGGAGATATACATA
TGCAGAGTACCCTGGTAATAGCTGAGCATGCAAATGATTCCCTAGCACCCATTACTTTAAATACCATTAC
TGCAGCCACACGCCTTGGAGGTGAAGTGTCCTGCTTAGTAGCTGGAACCAAATGTGACAAGGTGGCACAA
GATCTCTGTAAAGTAGCAGGCATAGCAAAAGTTCTGGTGGCTCAGCATGATGTGTACAAAGGCCTACTTC
CAGAGGAACTGACACCATTGATTTTGGCAACTCAGAAGCAGTTCAATTACACACACATCTGTGCTGGAGC
ATCTGCCTTCGGAAAGAACCTTTTGCCCAGAGTAGCAGCCAAACTTGAGGTTGCCCCGATTTCTGACATC
ATTGCAATCAAGTCACCTGACACATTTGTGAGAACTATTTATGCAGGAAATGCTCTATGTACAGTGAAGT
GTGATGAGAAAGTGAAAGTGTTTTCTGTCCGTGGAACATCCTTTGATGCTGCAGCAACAAGTGGCGGTAG
TGCCAGTTCAGAAAAGGCATCAAGTACTTCACCAGTGGAAATATCAGAGTGGCTTGACCAGAAATTAACA
AAAAGTGATCGACCAGAGCTAACAGGTGCCAAAGTGGTGGTATCTGGTGGTCGAGGCTTGAAGAGTGGAG
AGAACTTTAAGTTGTTATATGACTTGGCAGATCAACTACATGCTGCAGTTGGTGCTTCCCGTGCTGCTGT
TGATGCTGGCTTTGTTCCCAATGACATGCAAGTTGGACAGACGGGAAAAATAGTAGCACCAGAACTTTAT
ATTGCTGTTGGAATATCTGGAGCCATCCAACATTTAGCTGGGATGAAAGACAGCAAGACAATT
