>Addgene plasmid #85111 | pF710-pETDuet-1-Hs-delta19-ETFalpha-noHis wt | addgene partial sequence | sequence record 165863 | T7term 5'-GCTAGTTATTGCTCAGCGG-3'
CTGCGCTAGTAGACGAGTCCATGTGCTGGCGTTCAAATTTCGCAGCAGCGGTTTCTTTACCAGACTCGAG
TCATTTTTTCTTCAATATCTCAGTCATTTCAGGAACTACCTTAAATAAATCTGCAACTATTCCATAATCT
GCCACTTGGAAAATTGGAGCTTCTGGGTCTTTATTAATTGCCACAATTGTCTTGCTGTCTTTCATCCCAG
CTAAATGTTGGATGGCTCCAGATATTCCAACAGCAATATAAAGTTCTGGTGCTACTATTTTTCCCGTCTG
TCCAACTTGCATGTCATTGGGAACAAAGCCAGCATCAACAGCAGCACGGGAAGCACCAACTGCAGCATGT
AGTTGATCTGCCAAGTCATATAACAACTTAAAGTTCTCTCCACTCTTCAAGCCTCGACCACCAGATACCA
CCACTTTGGCACCTGTTAGCTCTGGTCGATCACTTTTTGTTAATTTCTGGTCAAGCCACTCTGATATTTC
CACTGGTGAAGTACTTGATGCCTTTTCTGAACTGGCACTACCGCCACTTGTTGCTGCAGCATCAAAGGAT
GTTCCACGGACAGAAAACACTTTCACTTTCTCATCACACTTCACTGTACATAGAGCATTTCCTGCATAAA
TAGTTCTCACAAATGTGTCAGGTGACTTGATTGCAATGATGTCAGAAATCGGGGCAACCTCAAGTTTGGC
TGCTACTCTGGGCAAAAGGTTCTTTCCGAAGGCAGATGCTCCAGCACAGATGTGTGTGTAATTGAACTGC
TTCTGAGTTGCCAAAATCAATGGTGTCAGTTCCTCTGGAAGTAGGCCTTTGTACACATCATGCTGAGCCA
CCAGAACTTTTGCTATGCCTGCTACTTT
